Addgene plasmid #1807: BLA/BB2
Depositing lab: Christian Tschudi. Depositing organization: Yale University. Publication: In vivo epitope tagging of Trypanosoma brucei genes using a one step PCR-based strategy. Shen S, Arhin GK, Ullu E, Tschudi C. Mol Biochem Parasitol 2001 Mar;113(1):171-3. 10.1016/S0166-6851(00)00383-2 PubMed 11254965.
Backbone
  Vector backbone: pBluescript II KS
  Backbone manufacturer: Stratagene
  Backbone size w/o insert (bp): 3000
  Vector type: Bacterial Expression
  Selectable markers: Blasticidin
Growth in bacteria
  Bacterial resistance: Ampicillin, 100 μg/mL
  Growth temperature: 37°C
  Growth strain: DH5alpha
  Copy number: High Copy
Gene/Insert
  Gene/Insert name: BLA/BB2
  Insert size (bp): 997
  Tag / fusion protein: BB2 (C terminal on insert)
  Cloning method: Restriction Enzyme; 5′ cloning site XbaI (not destroyed); 3′ cloning site XhoI (not destroyed)
  Sequencing primers: 5′ na
Terms and licenses: Academic/Nonprofit Terms; Industry Terms: Not Available to Industry
How to cite: BLA/BB2 was a gift from Christian Tschudi (Addgene plasmid # 1807 ; http://n2t.net/addgene:1807 ; RRID:Addgene_1807)
