[The description below was written by a language model from this plasmid's Addgene catalogue record.]
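Description:
BLA/BB2 is a small cloning plasmid built on the pBluescript II KS backbone (about 3 kb). It is maintained at high copy number in standard E. coli cloning strains under ampicillin selection. Although it is catalogued as a bacterial expression vector, the associated publication title indicates that it serves as a template plasmid for one-step, PCR-based in vivo epitope tagging of genes in Trypanosoma brucei, not as a vector for producing protein in bacteria.

The insert is roughly 1 kb and sits between XbaI and XhoI sites, both of which remain intact. As its name and the listed fields suggest, it pairs a blasticidin resistance marker (BLA) with the BB2 epitope tag, which the record describes as C-terminal on the insert. BB2 is a short peptide epitope recognised by a monoclonal antibody, so tagged proteins can be detected or purified without a gene-specific antibody. In PCR-based tagging schemes of this kind, the tag-plus-marker cassette is generally amplified with primers that carry short stretches of homology to the target locus. The resulting product is transfected into the parasite, where homologous recombination places the tag at the endogenous gene, and integrants are recovered by blasticidin selection.

The record does not state which promoter, untranslated regions or processing signals drive the resistance gene in trypanosomes, nor the exact order of the tag and marker within the cassette. No feature table is provided, so the internal layout of the insert cannot be described further.
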