>Addgene plasmid #1807 | BLA/BB2 | depositor partial sequence | sequence record 364 | Author sequence
ATGGCCAAGCCTTTGTCTCAAGAAGAATCCACCCTCATTGAAAGAGCAACGGCTACAATCAACAGCATCC
CCATCTCTGAAGACTACAGCGTCGCCAGCGCAGCTCTCTCTAGCGACGGCCGCATCTTCACTGGTGTCAA
TGTATATCATTTTACTGGGGGACCTTGTGCAGAACTCGTGGTGCTGGGCACTGCTGCTGCTGCGGCAGCT
GGCAACCTGACTTGTATCGTCGCGATCGGAAATGAGAACAGGGGCATCTTGAGCCCCTGCGGACGGTGCC
GACAGGTGCTTCTCGATCTGCATCCTGGGATCAAAGCCATAGTGAAGGACAGTGATGGACAGCCGACGGC
AGTTGGGATTCGTGAATTGCTGCCCTCTGGTTATGTGTGGGAGGGCTAAGCACTTCGTGGCCGAGGAGCA
GGACTGACACGTGCTAATTAACGTGCGGGACTCTGGGGTTCGAAATGACCGACCAAGCGACGCCCAACCT
GCCATCACGAGATTTCGATTCCACCGCCGCCTTCTATGAAAGGTTGGGCTTCGGAATCGTTTTCCGGGAC
GCCNGCTGGATGATCCTNCAGCGCGGGGATCTCATGCTGGAGTTCTTCGCCCACCCCAATTCGAGCTCGG
TACCCCTAGAAAGTGTGACAACGTCGCACCATGTGTAGGTTTTCATTTATGTTCTTTCTTTCTTTCTTTT
GTGAATTTGTTTTCTGTCTCAAATGTTTTTAATTCGCTTGGGACCTATGTTTTTCTTGTTTTTTTGCTCA
CCCTTTGTGTAGGAGGCACCCTGTCACGTCTGTGGTTGCGTGTATGCCTTCCTTCCCCTTATTCGCTTCT
TCCTGTCGTGTCACACCTCTTTCTCCCTCTCCCTTTCCGCCTTTTCTTTCAATCTTGTTTTCTCGACCAG
CCCTACTAGAGGAGAAAGAATAGTAACCCTTTCATCAAATAGTCCAAACGAATTATGGAGGTCCATACTA
ACCAGGATCCACTTGAC
